Addgene plasmid #186822: pGL3-Dbp
Purpose: Fluorescent reporter for Dbp expression
Depositing lab: Hung-Chun Chang. Depositing organization: Center for Excellence in Brain Science and Intelligence Technology, Chinese Academy of Sciences. Publication: ISX-9 potentiates CaMKIIdelta-mediated BMAL1 activation to enhance circadian amplitude. Li H, Ou J, Li Y, Xu N, Li Q, Wu P, Peng C, Tang YC, Chang HC. Commun Biol. 2022 Jul 28;5(1):750. doi: 10.1038/s42003-022-03725-x. PubMed 35902736.
Backbone
  Vector backbone: pGL3-Basic
  Backbone manufacturer: Promega
  Backbone size w/o insert (bp): 4818
  Total vector size (bp): 5555
  Vector type: Luciferase
Growth in bacteria
  Bacterial resistance: Ampicillin, 100 μg/mL
  Growth temperature: 37°C
  Growth strain: DH5alpha
  Copy number: Unknown
Gene/Insert
  Gene/Insert name: dbp promoter
  Species: M. musculus (mouse)
  Insert size (bp): 752
  Entrez Gene: Dbp
  Promoter: dbp promoter
  Cloning method: Restriction Enzyme; 5′ cloning site MluI (not destroyed); 3′ cloning site BglII (not destroyed)
  Sequencing primers: 5′ TAGACGCGTGCCCACTTCTTTCTGCCTTA; 3′ GCGAGATCTTGCAGAAAGGTGCAACTCAAA
Terms and licenses: Academic/Nonprofit Terms; Industry Terms: Not Available to Industry
How to cite: pGL3-Dbp was a gift from Hung-Chun Chang (Addgene plasmid # 186822 ; http://n2t.net/addgene:186822 ; RRID:Addgene_186822)
