[The description below was written by a language model from this plasmid's Addgene catalogue record and pLannotate feature annotations shown in this document.]
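Description:
pGL3-Dbp is a luciferase reporter plasmid built on the promoterless pGL3-Basic backbone, in which a 752 bp fragment of the mouse Dbp promoter has been inserted between the MluI and BglII sites of the multiple cloning region, both of which are retained. The total size is 5,555 bp. It is propagated in E. coli through a high-copy ColE1/pUC-type origin and selected with ampicillin via the β-lactamase gene and its own promoter. An f1 origin is also present, which allows single-stranded DNA production. No mammalian selection marker is annotated, so the plasmid is suited to transient transfection.

The promoter fragment itself is not annotated in the feature table, but the unannotated region upstream of the reporter matches the expected position of the insert, directly ahead of the firefly luciferase (luc+) coding sequence, which is terminated by the SV40 late polyadenylation signal. Upstream of the cloning region, a synthetic poly(A) signal and an RNA polymerase II transcriptional pause site from the human α2 globin gene block read-through transcription originating in the backbone, so that luciferase output reflects the activity of the inserted promoter. The short large T antigen, TcR and lacZα fragments called by the annotation software are backbone remnants with no functional role.

Although the catalogue purpose line calls it a fluorescent reporter, the readout is bioluminescent: luciferase activity reports transcription from the Dbp promoter. Dbp is a clock-controlled gene, and the associated work concerns BMAL1 activation and circadian amplitude, so the construct is presumably used to monitor clock-driven transcription in transfected cells.
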