Features (pLannotate 1.2.2; 11 found; start..end, strand, type, name):
    825..2477    +  CDS            luciferase: firefly luciferase; luc+; enhanced luc+ version of the luciferase gene
   2518..2639    -  polyA_signal   SV40 poly(A) signal: SV40 polyadenylation signal
   2662..2730    -  CDS            large T antigen (fragment): large T antigen from SV40 (simian virus 40)
   2746..2878    +  CDS            TcR (fragment): tetracycline efflux protein; tet; confers resistance to tetracycline
   3058..3646    -  rep_origin     ori: high-copy-number ColE1/pMB1/pBR322/pUC origin of replication
   3817..4677    -  CDS            AmpR: β-lactamase; bla; confers resistance to ampicillin, carbenicillin, and related antibiotics
   4678..4782    -  promoter       AmpR promoter: bla
   4809..5237    +  rep_origin     f1 ori (sequence partly withheld): f1 bacteriophage origin of replication; arrow indicates direction of (+) strand synthesis
   5269..5336    -  CDS            lacZα (fragment): LacZα fragment of β-galactosidase; lacZ fragment
   5395..5443    +  polyA_signal   poly(A) signal: synthetic polyadenylation signal
   5457..5548    +  misc_feature   pause site: RNA polymerase II transcriptional pause signal from the human α2 globin gene
>Addgene plasmid #186822 | pGL3-Dbp | addgene full sequence | sequence record 370030 | Addgene NGS Result
GGTACCGAGCTCTTACGCGTGCCCACTTCTTTCTGCCTTAATCTGCTCTAATTGATGTTCTGCTTTTTTT
CCTCAATGAGTCTGTGAACACTCGGCTCCTTTAAGAGGTACCCCTCTTGCCCCACACCCGCATCCGATAG
CACGCGCAAAGCCATGTGCTTCCCCCTTCTTCCTGCCTCATTGGCCCGAAGTGGGTCACGGTCCCGCCTC
CAGCGCCTCCTCCCATTGGCCAAATATAGGTCAGTGTCCCGCCTTCTTCCAAAAGGCGAGGCAACTACAC
AAGTTCAGCCCCTCACGCGCCTCCAGGGTCTTGGCATATCCCTTCATCTCATTGGCTGAGCGTCTCAAGG
GCTCGAGACGTGATTGGTTCTTGCCAGAAGCCGGAGGAAGGCACGCGGCTGGGGTGCATGGCCCAAGTGG
AGGGAGGGGGCCCGGAGGAGGGGCGCGCGCTCTGGCGTCCGGTGTTTTGGTTTAGATTTTTTTTTTTCCG
CGAAAGAAGTTTGCTTTGGCCACGCCTCAAGGCTGCCACCTCCTCCTGCCCCCTCCTCCGCCCCTGGGTG
CACACCTCTGGGTGCAGATTGCAAAGCTCCTTTCTTTGCGAGAAGTGCAAAATTGGCTAGAGCCAGAGAC
TCGCCCACTTGGTACAGAAGGAGCGCGCGCCTGTGTCCCTTGGGGACCCACAGTTGCAAAGAGACAGCTG
CTTGATTTGGTCACCCACTCGCCCAGACTATAGGAGCCTCCCGGGACAGTCTTTGAGTTGCACCTTTCTG
CAAGATCTGCGATCTAAGTAAGCTTGGCATTCCGGTACTGTTGGTAAAGCCACCATGGAAGACGCCAAAA
ACATAAAGAAAGGCCCGGCGCCATTCTATCCGCTGGAAGATGGAACCGCTGGAGAGCAACTGCATAAGGC
TATGAAGAGATACGCCCTGGTTCCTGGAACAATTGCTTTTACAGATGCACATATCGAGGTGGACATCACT
TACGCTGAGTACTTCGAAATGTCCGTTCGGTTGGCAGAAGCTATGAAACGATATGGGCTGAATACAAATC
ACAGAATCGTCGTATGCAGTGAAAACTCTCTTCAATTCTTTATGCCGGTGTTGGGCGCGTTATTTATCGG
AGTTGCAGTTGCGCCCGCGAACGACATTTATAATGAACGTGAATTGCTCAACAGTATGGGCATTTCGCAG
CCTACCGTGGTGTTCGTTTCCAAAAAGGGGTTGCAAAAAATTTTGAACGTGCAAAAAAAGCTCCCAATCA
TCCAAAAAATTATTATCATGGATTCTAAAACGGATTACCAGGGATTTCAGTCGATGTACACGTTCGTCAC
ATCTCATCTACCTCCCGGTTTTAATGAATACGATTTTGTGCCAGAGTCCTTCGATAGGGACAAGACAATT
GCACTGATCATGAACTCCTCTGGATCTACTGGTCTGCCTAAAGGTGTCGCTCTGCCTCATAGAACTGCCT
GCGTGAGATTCTCGCATGCCAGAGATCCTATTTTTGGCAATCAAATCATTCCGGATACTGCGATTTTAAG
TGTTGTTCCATTCCATCACGGTTTTGGAATGTTTACTACACTCGGATATTTGATATGTGGATTTCGAGTC
GTCTTAATGTATAGATTTGAAGAAGAGCTGTTTCTGAGGAGCCTTCAGGATTACAAGATTCAAAGTGCGC
TGCTGGTGCCAACCCTATTCTCCTTCTTCGCCAAAAGCACTCTGATTGACAAATACGATTTATCTAATTT
ACACGAAATTGCTTCTGGTGGCGCTCCCCTCTCTAAGGAAGTCGGGGAAGCGGTTGCCAAGAGGTTCCAT
CTGCCAGGTATCAGGCAAGGATATGGGCTCACTGAGACTACATCAGCTATTCTGATTACACCCGAGGGGG
ATGATAAACCGGGCGCGGTCGGTAAAGTTGTTCCATTTTTTGAAGCGAAGGTTGTGGATCTGGATACCGG
GAAAACGCTGGGCGTTAATCAAAGAGGCGAACTGTGTGTGAGAGGTCCTATGATTATGTCCGGTTATGTA
AACAATCCGGAAGCGACCAACGCCTTGATTGACAAGGATGGATGGCTACATTCTGGAGACATAGCTTACT
GGGACGAAGACGAACACTTCTTCATCGTTGACCGCCTGAAGTCTCTGATTAAGTACAAAGGCTATCAGGT
GGCTCCCGCTGAATTGGAATCCATCTTGCTCCAACACCCCAACATCTTCGACGCAGGTGTCGCAGGTCTT
CCCGACGATGACGCCGGTGAACTTCCCGCCGCCGTTGTTGTTTTGGAGCACGGAAAGACGATGACGGAAA
AAGAGATCGTGGATTACGTCGCCAGTCAAGTAACAACCGCGAAAAAGTTGCGCGGAGGAGTTGTGTTTGT
GGACGAAGTACCGAAAGGTCTTACCGGAAAACTCGACGCAAGAAAAATCAGAGAGATCCTCATAAAGGCC
AAGAAGGGCGGAAAGATCGCCGTGTAATTCTAGAGTCGGGGCGGCCGGCCGCTTCGAGCAGACATGATAA
GATACATTGATGAGTTTGGACAAACCACAACTAGAATGCAGTGAAAAAAATGCTTTATTTGTGAAATTTG
TGATGCTATTGCTTTATTTGTAACCATTATAAGCTGCAATAAACAAGTTAACAACAACAATTGCATTCAT
TTTATGTTTCAGGTTCAGGGGGAGGTGTGGGAGGTTTTTTAAAGCAAGTAAAACCTCTACAAATGTGGTA
AAATCGATAAGGATCCGTCGACCGATGCCCTTGAGAGCCTTCAACCCAGTCAGCTCCTTCCGGTGGGCGC
GGGGCATGACTATCGTCGCCGCACTTATGACTGTCTTCTTTATCATGCAACTCGTAGGACAGGTGCCGGC
AGCGCTCTTCCGCTTCCTCGCTCACTGACTCGCTGCGCTCGGTCGTTCGGCTGCGGCGAGCGGTATCAGC
TCACTCAAAGGCGGTAATACGGTTATCCACAGAATCAGGGGATAACGCAGGAAAGAACATGTGAGCAAAA
GGCCAGCAAAAGGCCAGGAACCGTAAAAAGGCCGCGTTGCTGGCGTTTTTCCATAGGCTCCGCCCCCCTG
ACGAGCATCACAAAAATCGACGCTCAAGTCAGAGGTGGCGAAACCCGACAGGACTATAAAGATACCAGGC
GTTTCCCCCTGGAAGCTCCCTCGTGCGCTCTCCTGTTCCGACCCTGCCGCTTACCGGATACCTGTCCGCC
TTTCTCCCTTCGGGAAGCGTGGCGCTTTCTCATAGCTCACGCTGTAGGTATCTCAGTTCGGTGTAGGTCG
TTCGCTCCAAGCTGGGCTGTGTGCACGAACCCCCCGTTCAGCCCGACCGCTGCGCCTTATCCGGTAACTA
TCGTCTTGAGTCCAACCCGGTAAGACACGACTTATCGCCACTGGCAGCAGCCACTGGTAACAGGATTAGC
AGAGCGAGGTATGTAGGCGGTGCTACAGAGTTCTTGAAGTGGTGGCCTAACTACGGCTACACTAGAAGAA
CAGTATTTGGTATCTGCGCTCTGCTGAAGCCAGTTACCTTCGGAAAAAGAGTTGGTAGCTCTTGATCCGG
CAAACAAACCACCGCTGGTAGCGGTGGTTTTTTTGTTTGCAAGCAGCAGATTACGCGCAGAAAAAAAGGA
TCTCAAGAAGATCCTTTGATCTTTTCTACGGGGTCTGACGCTCAGTGGAACGAAAACTCACGTTAAGGGA
TTTTGGTCATGAGATTATCAAAAAGGATCTTCACCTAGATCCTTTTAAATTAAAAATGAAGTTTTAAATC
AATCTAAAGTATATATGAGTAAACTTGGTCTGACAGTTACCAATGCTTAATCAGTGAGGCACCTATCTCA
GCGATCTGTCTATTTCGTTCATCCATAGTTGCCTGACTCCCCGTCGTGTAGATAACTACGATACGGGAGG
GCTTACCATCTGGCCCCAGTGCTGCAATGATACCGCGAGACCCACGCTCACCGGCTCCAGATTTATCAGC
AATAAACCAGCCAGCCGGAAGGGCCGAGCGCAGAAGTGGTCCTGCAACTTTATCCGCCTCCATCCAGTCT
ATTAATTGTTGCCGGGAAGCTAGAGTAAGTAGTTCGCCAGTTAATAGTTTGCGCAACGTTGTTGCCATTG
CTACAGGCATCGTGGTGTCACGCTCGTCGTTTGGTATGGCTTCATTCAGCTCCGGTTCCCAACGATCAAG
GCGAGTTACATGATCCCCCATGTTGTGCAAAAAAGCGGTTAGCTCCTTCGGTCCTCCGATCGTTGTCAGA
AGTAAGTTGGCCGCAGTGTTATCACTCATGGTTATGGCAGCACTGCATAATTCTCTTACTGTCATGCCAT
CCGTAAGATGCTTTTCTGTGACTGGTGAGTACTCAACCAAGTCATTCTGAGAATAGTGTATGCGGCGACC
GAGTTGCTCTTGCCCGGCGTCAATACGGGATAATACCGCGCCACATAGCAGAACTTTAAAAGTGCTCATC
ATTGGAAAACGTTCTTCGGGGCGAAAACTCTCAAGGATCTTACCGCTGTTGAGATCCAGTTCGATGTAAC
CCACTCGTGCACCCAACTGATCTTCAGCATCTTTTACTTTCACCAGCGTTTCTGGGTGAGCAAAAACAGG
AAGGCAAAATGCCGCAAAAAAGGGAATAAGGGCGACACGGAAATGTTGAATACTCATACTCTTCCTTTTT
CAATATTATTGAAGCATTTATCAGGGTTATTGTCTCATGAGCGGATACATATTTGAATGTATTTAGAAAA
ATAAACAAATAGGGGTTCCGCGCACATTTCCCCGAAAAGTGCCACCTG
[124 nt withheld, positions 4809-4932]
C
[91 nt withheld, positions 4934-5024]
A
[49 nt withheld, positions 5026-5074]
CCTTTGACGTTGGAGTCCACGTTCTTT
[37 nt withheld, positions 5102-5138]
ACCCTATCTCGGTCTATTCTTTTGATTTATAAGGGATTTTGCCGATTTCGGCCTATTGGTTAAAAAATGA
GCTGATTTAACAAAAATTTAACGCGAATTTTAACAAAATATTAACGCTTACAATTTGCCATTCGCCATTC
AGGCTGCGCAACTGTTGGGAAGGGCGATCGGTGCGGGCCTCTTCGCTATTACGCCAGCCCAAGCTACCAT
GATAAGTAAGTAATATTAAGGTACGGGAGGTACTTGGAGCGGCCGCAATAAAATATCTTTATTTTCATTA
CATCTGTGTGTTGGTTTTTTGTGTGAATCGATAGTACTAACATACGCTCTCCATCAAAACAAAACGAAAC
AAAACAAACTAGCAAAATAGGCTGTCCCCAGTGCAAGTGCAGGTGCCAGAACATTTCTCTATCGATA
